Addgene plasmid #85621: pUAST-attB-GFP-V5-His
Purpose: Expresses GFP and V5 in Drosophila.
Depositing lab: Kenneth Irvine. Depositing organization: Rutgers, The State University of New Jersey. Publication: Zyxin links fat signaling to the hippo pathway. Rauskolb C, Pan G, Reddy BV, Oh H, Irvine KD. PLoS Biol. 2011 Jun;9(6):e1000624. doi: 10.1371/journal.pbio.1000624. Epub 2011 Jun 7. PubMed 21666802.
Backbone
  Vector backbone: pUAST-attb
  Vector type: Insect Expression
Growth in bacteria
  Bacterial resistance: Ampicillin, 100 μg/mL
  Growth temperature: 37°C
  Growth strain: DH5alpha
  Copy number: Unknown
Gene/Insert
  Gene/Insert name: GFP
  Insert size (bp): 717
  Tag / fusion protein: V5, His
  Cloning method: Unknown
  Sequencing primers: 5′ N\A
Terms and licenses: Academic/Nonprofit Terms; Industry Terms: Not Available to Industry
How to cite: pUAST-attB-GFP-V5-His was a gift from Kenneth Irvine (Addgene plasmid # 85621 ; http://n2t.net/addgene:85621 ; RRID:Addgene_85621)
