[The description below was written by a language model from this plasmid's Addgene catalogue record and pLannotate feature annotations shown in this document.]
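Description:
pUAST-attB-GFP-V5-His is a Drosophila (insect) expression and transgenesis plasmid built on the pUAST-attB backbone, with a sequenced length of about 9.3 kb. It is propagated in E. coli through a high-copy ColE1/pUC-type origin and selected with ampicillin via the β-lactamase gene. An f1 phage origin and remnants of a cloning-vector lac/lacZα region with flanking T3 and T7 promoters are also present.

The expression cassette follows the standard GAL4/UAS design. Five tandem UAS sites, which sit at the end of the circular map and so lie directly upstream of the promoter, bind yeast Gal4 and drive the minimal Drosophila hsp70 promoter. Transcription therefore depends on a Gal4 driver supplied in the fly or in cultured cells. Downstream is a GFP coding sequence (717 bp according to the catalogue entry, annotated as a Cycle 3 GFP-like variant), followed by a V5 epitope tag. The record also lists a His tag, which the feature table does not annotate separately. The transcript is processed using SV40 sequences comprising the small t intron and early-region fragments ending in the SV40 polyadenylation signal. The annotated T antigen and NLS hits belong to this 3′ segment rather than to an expressed protein.

For germline transformation the plasmid carries a φC31 attB site, allowing integrase-mediated insertion into a defined genomic attP landing site. The mini-white gene provides an eye-colour marker for identifying transformants. A single loxP site lies next to mini-white.

The stated purpose is expression of GFP with V5 in Drosophila. This suits use as a Gal4-responsive tagged GFP, for example as a control alongside other tagged constructs, though the record does not state a specific application.
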