Features (pLannotate 1.2.2; 25 found; start..end, strand, type, name):
     16..254     +  promoter       hsp70 promoter: Drosophila melanogaster hsp70Bb promoter
    318..1024    +  CDS            Cycle 3 GFP (fragment): Cycle 3 GFP (Crameri et al., 1996) mammalian codon-optimized
   1068..1109    +  CDS            V5 tag: epitope tag from simian virus 5
   1150..1224    +  CDS            small t antigen (fragment): SV40 (simian virus 40) small t antigen
   1226..1291    +  intron         small t intron: SV40 (simian virus 40) small t antigen intron
   1421..1441    +  CDS            SV40 NLS: nuclear localization signal of SV40 (simian virus 40) large T antigen
   1448..1582    +  CDS            LT_POVHA (fragment): Protein inferred from homology: Swiss-Prot protein existence level 3. Isoform large T antigen is a key early protein essential for both driving viral replication and inducing cellular transformation. Plays a role in viral genome replication by driving entry of quiescent cells into the cell cycle and by autoregulating the synthesis of viral early mRNA. Displays highly oncogenic activities by corrupting the host cellular checkpoint mechanisms that guard cell division and the transcription, replication, and repair of DNA. Participates in the modulation of cellular gene expression preceeding viral
   1607..1690    +  CDS            large T antigen (fragment): large T antigen from SV40 (simian virus 40)
   1713..1847    +  polyA_signal   SV40 poly(A) signal: SV40 polyadenylation signal
   1876..1945    +  protein_bind   attB: attB site for the φC31 integrase (Groth et al., 2000) phage φC31 integrase
   2164..2182    -  promoter       T3 promoter: promoter for bacteriophage T3 RNA polymerase
   2227..2243    -  protein_bind   lac operator: The lac repressor binds to the lac operator to inhibit transcription in E. coli. This inhibition can be relieved by adding lactose or isopropyl-β-D-thiogalactopyranoside (IPTG). lac repressor encoded by lacI
   2251..2281    -  promoter       lac promoter: promoter for the E. coli lac operon
   2296..2317    -  protein_bind   CAP binding site: CAP binding activates transcription in the presence of cAMP. E. coli catabolite activator protein
   2330..2422    -  CDS            lacI (fragment): lac repressor; lacI; The lac repressor binds to the lac operator to inhibit transcription in E. coli. This inhibition can be relieved by adding lactose or isopropyl-β-D-thiogalactopyranoside (IPTG).
   2605..3193    -  rep_origin     ori: high-copy-number ColE1/pMB1/pBR322/pUC origin of replication
   3364..4224    -  CDS            AmpR: β-lactamase; bla; confers resistance to ampicillin, carbenicillin, and related antibiotics
   4225..4329    -  promoter       AmpR promoter: bla
   4382..4810    -  rep_origin     f1 ori (sequence partly withheld): f1 bacteriophage origin of replication; arrow indicates direction of (+) strand synthesis
   4815..4972    -  CDS            lacZα (fragment): LacZα fragment of β-galactosidase; lacZ fragment
   4975..4993    +  promoter       T7 promoter: promoter for bacteriophage T7 RNA polymerase
   5018..9137    +  gene           mini-white: white; This modified version of the white gene lacks part of the first intron.
   9144..9177    -  protein_bind   loxP: Cre-mediated recombination occurs in the 8-bp core sequence (GCATACAT). Cre recombinase
   9190..9211    -  misc_feature   MCS (fragment): pUC18/19 multiple cloning site
   9210..9304    +  protein_bind   5X UAS: five tandem copies of the "ScaI site" 17-mer CGGAGTACTGTCCTCCG, an upstream activating sequence (UAS) that efficiently binds yeast Gal4 (Webster et al., 1988; Pfeiffer et al., 2010) GAL4
>Addgene plasmid #85621 | pUAST-attB-GFP-V5-His | addgene full sequence | sequence record 177801 | Addgene NGS Result
AGACTCTAGCGAGCGCCGGAGTATAAATAGAGGCGCTTCGTCTACGGAGCGACAATTCAATTCAAACAAG
CAAAGTGAACACGTCGCTAAGCGAAAGCTAAGCAAATAAACAAGCGCAGCTGAACAAGCTAAACAATCTG
CAGTAAAGTGCAAGTTAAAGTGAATCAATTAAAAGTAACCAGCAACCAAGTAAATCAACTGCAACTACTG
AAATCTGCCAAGAAGTAATTATTGAATACAAGAAGAGAACTCTGAATAGGGAATTGGGAATTCGTTAACA
GATCTGCGGCCGCGGCTCGAGGGTACCGGTAGAAAAAATGGCTAGCAAAGGAGAAGAACTTTTCACTGGA
GTTGTCCCAATTCTTGTTGAATTAGATGGTGATGTTAATGGGCACAAATTTTCTGTCAGTGGAGAGGGTG
AAGGTGATGCTACATACGGAAAGCTTACCCTTAAATTTATTTGCACTACTGGAAAACTACCTGTTCCATG
GCCAACACTTGTCACTACTTTCTCTTATGGTGTTCAATGCTTTTCCCGTTATCCGGATCATATGAAACGG
CATGACTTTTTCAAGAGTGCCATGCCCGAAGGTTATGTACAGGAACGCACTATATCTTTCAAAGATGACG
GGAACTACAAGACGCGTGCTGAAGTCAAGTTTGAAGGTGATACCCTTGTTAATCGTATCGAGTTAAAAGG
TATTGATTTTAAAGAAGATGGAAACATTCTCGGACACAAACTCGAGTACAACTATAACTCACACAATGTA
TACATCACGGCAGACAAACAAAAGAATGGAATCAAAGCTAACTTCAAAATTCGTCACAACATTGAAGATG
GATCCGTTCAACTAGCAGACCATTATCAACAAAATACTCCAATTGGCGATGGCCCTGTCCTTTTACCAGA
CAACCATTACCTGTCGACACAATCTGCCCTTTCGAAAGATCCCAACGAAAAGCGTGACCACATGGTCCTT
CTTGAGTTTGTAACTGCTGCTGGGATTACACATGGCATGGATGATCCAGCACAGTGGCGGCCGCTCGAGT
CTAGAGGGCCCTTCGAAGGTAAGCCTATCCCTAACCCTCTCCTCGGTCTCGATTCTACGCGTACCGGTCA
TCATCACCATCACCATTGAGTTTCTAGAGGATCTTTGTGAAGGAACCTTACTTCTGTGGTGTGACATAAT
TGGACAAACTACCTACAGAGATTTAAAGCTCTAAGGTAAATATAAAATTTTTAAGTGTATAATGTGTTAA
ACTACTGATTCTAATTGTTTGTGTATTTTAGATTCCAACCTATGGAACTGATGAATGGGAGCAGTGGTGG
AATGCCTTTAATGAGGAAAACCTGTTTTGCTCAGAAGAAATGCCATCTAGTGATGATGAGGCTACTGCTG
ACTCTCAACATTCTACTCCTCCAAAAAAGAAGAGAAAGGTAGAAGACCCCAAGGACTTTCCTTCAGAATT
GCTAAGTTTTTTGAGTCATGCTGTGTTTAGTAATAGAACTCTTGCTTGCTTTGCTATTTACACCACAAAG
GAAAAAGCTGCACTGCTATACAAGAAAATTATGGAAAAATATTTGATGTATAGTGCCTTGACTAGAGATC
ATAATCAGCCATACCACATTTGTAGAGGTTTTACTTGCTTTAAAAAACCTCCCACACCTCCCCCTGAACC
TGAAACATAAAATGAATGCAATTGTTGTTGTTAACTTGTTTATTGCAGCTTATAATGGTTACAAATAAAG
CAATAGCATCACAAATTTCACAAATAAAGCATTTTTTTCACTGCATTCTAGTTGTGGTTTGTCCAAACTC
ATCAATGTATCTTATCATGTCTGGATCCACTAGTGTCGACGATGTAGGTCACGGTCTCGAAGCCGCGGTG
CGGGTGCCAGGGCGTGCCCTTGGGCTCCCCGGGCGCGTACTCCACCTCACCCATCTGGTCCATCATGATG
AACGGGTCGAGGTGGCGGTAGTTGATCCCGGCGAACGCGCGGCGCACCGGGAAGCCCTCGCCCTCGAAAC
CGCTGGGCGCGGTGGTCACGGTGAGCACGGGACGTGCGACGGCGTCGGCGGGTGCGGATACGCGGGGCAG
CGTCAGCGGGTTCTCGACGGTCACGGCGGGCATGTCGACACTAGTTCTAGCCAGCTTTTGTTCCCTTTAG
TGAGGGTTAATTTCGAGCTTGGCGTAATCATGGTCATAGCTGTTTCCTGTGTGAAATTGTTATCCGCTCA
CAATTCCACACAACATACGAGCCGGAAGCATAAAGTGTAAAGCCTGGGGTGCCTAATGAGTGAGCTAACT
CACATTAATTGCGTTGCGCTCACTGCCCGCTTTCCAGTCGGGAAACCTGTCGTGCCAGCTGCATTAATGA
ATCGGCCAACGCGCGGGGAGAGGCGGTTTGCGTATTGGGCGCTCTTCCGCTTCCTCGCTCACTGACTCGC
TGCGCTCGGTCGTTCGGCTGCGGCGAGCGGTATCAGCTCACTCAAAGGCGGTAATACGGTTATCCACAGA
ATCAGGGGATAACGCAGGAAAGAACATGTGAGCAAAAGGCCAGCAAAAGGCCAGGAACCGTAAAAAGGCC
GCGTTGCTGGCGTTTTTCCATAGGCTCCGCCCCCCTGACGAGCATCACAAAAATCGACGCTCAAGTCAGA
GGTGGCGAAACCCGACAGGACTATAAAGATACCAGGCGTTTCCCCCTGGAAGCTCCCTCGTGCGCTCTCC
TGTTCCGACCCTGCCGCTTACCGGATACCTGTCCGCCTTTCTCCCTTCGGGAAGCGTGGCGCTTTCTCAT
AGCTCACGCTGTAGGTATCTCAGTTCGGTGTAGGTCGTTCGCTCCAAGCTGGGCTGTGTGCACGAACCCC
CCGTTCAGCCCGACCGCTGCGCCTTATCCGGTAACTATCGTCTTGAGTCCAACCCGGTAAGACACGACTT
ATCGCCACTGGCAGCAGCCACTGGTAACAGGATTAGCAGAGCGAGGTATGTAGGCGGTGCTACAGAGTTC
TTGAAGTGGTGGCCTAACTACGGCTACACTAGAAGAACAGTATTTGGTATCTGCGCTCTGCTGAAGCCAG
TTACCTTCGGAAAAAGAGTTGGTAGCTCTTGATCCGGCAAACAAACCACCGCTGGTAGCGGTGGTTTTTT
TGTTTGCAAGCAGCAGATTACGCGCAGAAAAAAAGGATCTCAAGAAGATCCTTTGATCTTTTCTACGGGG
TCTGACGCTCAGTGGAACGAAAACTCACGTTAAGGGATTTTGGTCATGAGATTATCAAAAAGGATCTTCA
CCTAGATCCTTTTAAATTAAAAATGAAGTTTTAAATCAATCTAAAGTATATATGAGTAAACTTGGTCTGA
CAGTTACCAATGCTTAATCAGTGAGGCACCTATCTCAGCGATCTGTCTATTTCGTTCATCCATAGTTGCC
TGACTCCCCGTCGTGTAGATAACTACGATACGGGAGGGCTTACCATCTGGCCCCAGTGCTGCAATGATAC
CGCGAGACCCACGCTCACCGGCTCCAGATTTATCAGCAATAAACCAGCCAGCCGGAAGGGCCGAGCGCAG
AAGTGGTCCTGCAACTTTATCCGCCTCCATCCAGTCTATTAATTGTTGCCGGGAAGCTAGAGTAAGTAGT
TCGCCAGTTAATAGTTTGCGCAACGTTGTTGCCATTGCTACAGGCATCGTGGTGTCACGCTCGTCGTTTG
GTATGGCTTCATTCAGCTCCGGTTCCCAACGATCAAGGCGAGTTACATGATCCCCCATGTTGTGCAAAAA
AGCGGTTAGCTCCTTCGGTCCTCCGATCGTTGTCAGAAGTAAGTTGGCCGCAGTGTTATCACTCATGGTT
ATGGCAGCACTGCATAATTCTCTTACTGTCATGCCATCCGTAAGATGCTTTTCTGTGACTGGTGAGTACT
CAACCAAGTCATTCTGAGAATAGTGTATGCGGCGACCGAGTTGCTCTTGCCCGGCGTCAATACGGGATAA
TACCGCGCCACATAGCAGAACTTTAAAAGTGCTCATCATTGGAAAACGTTCTTCGGGGCGAAAACTCTCA
AGGATCTTACCGCTGTTGAGATCCAGTTCGATGTAACCCACTCGTGCACCCAACTGATCTTCAGCATCTT
TTACTTTCACCAGCGTTTCTGGGTGAGCAAAAACAGGAAGGCAAAATGCCGCAAAAAAGGGAATAAGGGC
GACACGGAAATGTTGAATACTCATACTCTTCCTTTTTCAATATTATTGAAGCATTTATCAGGGTTATTGT
CTCATGAGCGGATACATATTTGAATGTATTTAGAAAAATAAACAAATAGGGGTTCCGCGCACATTTCCCC
GAAAAGTGCCACCTAAATTGTAAGCGTTAATATTTTGTTAAAATTCGCGTTAAATTTTTGTTAAATCAGC
TCATTTTTTAACCAATAGGCCGAAATCGGCAAAATCCCTTATAAATCAAAAGAATAGACCGAGATAGGGT
[37 nt withheld, positions 4481-4517]
AAAGAACGTGGACTCCAACGTCAAAGG
[49 nt withheld, positions 4545-4593]
T
[91 nt withheld, positions 4595-4685]
G
[124 nt withheld, positions 4687-4810]
CCCATTCGCCATTCAGGCTGCGCAACTGTTGGGAAGGGCGATCGGTGCGGGCCTCTTCGCTATTACGCCA
GCTGGCGAAAGGGGGATGTGCTGCAAGGCGATTAAGTTGGGTAACGCCAGGGTTTTCCCAGTCACGACGT
TGTAAAACGACGGCCAGTGAATTGTAATACGACTCACTATAGGGCGAATTGGGTACGTACCGGGCCCCTA
GTATGTATGTAAGTTAATAAAACCCATTTTTGCGGAAAGTAGATAAAAAAAACATTTTTTTTTTTTACTG
CACTGGATATCATTGAACTTATCTGATCAGTTTTAAATTTACTTCGATCCAAGGGTATTTGATGTACCAG
GTTCTTTCGATTACCTCTCACTCAAAATGACATTCCACTCAAAGTCAGCGCTGTTTGCCTCCTTCTCTGT
CCACAGAAATATCGCCGTCTCTTTCGCCGCTGCGTCCGCTATCTCTTTCGCCACCGTTTGTAGCGTTACG
TAGCGTCAATGTCCGCCTTCAGTTGCATTTTGTCAGCGGTTTCGTGACGAAGCTCCAAGCGGTTTACGCC
ATCAATTAAACACAAAGTGCTGTGCCAAAACTCCTCTCGCTTCTTATTTTTGTTTGTTTTTTGAGTGATT
GGGGTGGTGATTGGTTTTGGGTGGGTAAGCAGGGGAAAGTGTGAAAAATCCCGGCAATGGGCCAAGAGGA
TCAGGAGCTATTAATTCGCGGAGGCAGCAAACACCCATCTGCCGAGCATCTGAACAATGTGAGTAGTACA
TGTGCATACATCTTAAGTTCACTTGATCTATAGGAACTGCGATTGCAACATCAAATTGTCTGCGGCGTGA
GAACTGCGACCCACAAAAATCCCAAACCGCAATTGCACAAACAAATAGTGACACGAAACAGATTATTCTG
GTAGCTGTTCTCGCTATATAAGACAATTTTTGAGATCATATCATGATCAAGACATCTAAAGGCATTCATT
TTCGACTATATTCTTTTTTACAAAAAATATAACAACCAGATATTTTAAGCTGATCCTAGATGCACAAAAA
ATAAATAAAAGTATAAACCTACTTCGTAGGATACTTCGGGGTACTTTTTGTTCGGGGTTAGATGAGCATA
ACGCTTGTAGTTGATATTTGAGATCCCCTATCATTGCAGGGTGACAGCGGAGCGGCTTCGCAGAGCTGCA
TTAACCAGGGCTTCGGGCAGGCCAAAAACTACGGCACGCTCCGGCCACCCAGTCCGCCGGAGGACTCCGG
TTCAGGGAGCGGCCAACTAGCCGAGAACCTCACCTATGCCTGGCACAATATGGACATCTTTGGGGCGGTC
AATCAGCCGGGCTCCGGATGGCGGCAGCTGGTCAACCGGACACGCGGACTATTCTGCAACGAGCGACACA
TACCGGCGCCCAGGAAACATTTGCTCAAGAACGGTGAGTTTCTATTCGCAGTCGGCTGATCTGTGTGAAA
TCTTAATAAAGGGTCCAATTACCAATTTGAAACTCAGTTTGCGGCGTGGCCTATCCGGGCGAACTTTTGG
CCGTGATGGGCAGTTCCGGTGCCGGAAAGACGACCCTGCTGAATGCCCTTGCCTTTCGATCGCCGCAGGG
CATCCAAGTATCGCCATCCGGGATGCGACTGCTCAATGGCCAACCTGTGGACGCCAAGGAGATGCAGGCC
AGGTGCGCCTATGTCCAGCAGGATGACCTCTTTATCGGCTCCCTAACGGCCAGGGAACACCTGATTTTCC
AAGCCATGGTGCGGATGCCACGACATCTGACCTATCGGCAGCGAGTGGCCCGCGTGGATCAGGTGATCCA
GGAGCTTTCGCTCAGCAAATGTCAGCACACGATCATCGGTGTGCCCGGCAGGGTGAAAGGTCTGTCCGGC
GGAGAAAGGAAGCGTCTGGCATTCGCCTCCGAGGCTCTAACCGATCCGCCGCTTCTGATCTGCGATGAGC
CCACCTCCGGACTGGACTCCTTTACCGCCCACAGCGTCGTCCAGGTGCTGAAGAAGCTGTCGCAGAAGGG
CAAGACCGTCATCCTGACCATTCATCAGCCGTCTTCCGAGCTGTTTGAGCTCTTTGACAAGATCCTTCTG
ATGGCCGAGGGCAGGGTAGCTTTCTTGGGCACTCCCAGCGAAGCCGTCGACTTCTTTTCCTAGTGAGTTC
GATGTGTTTATTAAGGGTATCTAGTATTACATAACATCTCAACTCCTATCCAGCGTGGGTGCCCAGTGTC
CTACCAACTACAATCCGGCGGACTTTTACGTACAGGTGTTGGCCGTTGTGCCCGGACGGGAGATCGAGTC
CCGTGATCGGATCGCCAAGATATGCGACAATTTTGCCATTAGCAAAGTAGCCCGGGATATGGAGCAGTTG
TTGGCCACCAAAAATCTGGAGAAGCCACTGGAGCAGCCGGAGAATGGGTACACCTACAAGGCCACCTGGT
TCATGCAGTTCCGGGCGGTCCTGTGGCGATCCTGGCTGTCGGTGCTCAAGGAACCACTCCTCGTAAAAGT
GCGACTTATTCAGACAACGGTGAGTGGTTCCAGTGGAAACAAATGATATAACGCTTACAATTCTTGGAAA
CAAATTCGCTAGATTTTAGATAGAATTGCCTGATTCCACACCCTTCTTAGTTTTTTTCAATGAGATGTAT
AGTTTATAGTTTTGCAGAAGATAAATAAATTTCATTTAACTCGCGAATATTAATGAGATGCGAGTAACAT
TTTAATTTGCAGATGGTTGCCATCTTGATTGGCCTCATCTTTTTGGGCCAACAACTCACGCAAGTGGGTG
TGATGAATATCAACGGAGCCATCTTCCTCTTCCTGACCAACATGACCTTTCAAAACGTCTTTGCCACGAT
AAATGTAAGTCATGTTTAGAATACATTTGCATTTCAATAATTTACTAACTTTCTAATGAATCGATTCGAT
TTAGGTGTTCACCTCAGAGCTGCCAGTTTTTATGAGGGAGGCCCGAAGTCGACTTTATCGCTGTGACACA
TACTTTCTGGGCAAAACGATTGCCGAATTGCCGCTTTTTCTCACAGTGCCACTGGTCTTCACGGCGATTG
CCTATCCGATGATCGGACTGCGGGCCGGAGTGCTGCACTTCTTCAACTGCCTGGCGCTGGTCACTCTGGT
GGCCAATGTGTCAACGTCCTTCGGATATCTAATATCCTGCGCCAGCTCCTCGACCTCGATGGCGCTGTCT
GTGGGTCCGCCGGTTATCATACCATTCCTGCTCTTTGGCGGCTTCTTCTTGAACTCGGGCTCGGTGCCAG
TATACCTCAAATGGTTGTCGTACCTCTCATGGTTCCGTTACGCCAACGAGGGTCTGCTGATTAACCAATG
GGCGGACGTGGAGCCGGGCGAAATTAGCTGCACATCGTCGAACACCACGTGCCCCAGTTCGGGCAAGGTC
ATCCTGGAGACGCTTAACTTCTCCGCCGCCGATCTGCCGCTGGACTACGTGGGTCTGGCCATTCTCATCG
TGAGCTTCCGGGTGCTCGCATATCTGGCTCTAAGACTTCGGGCCCGACGCAAGGAGTAGCCGACATATAT
CCGAAATAACTGCTTGTTTTTTTTTTTTACCATTATTACCATCGTGTTTACTGTTTATTGCCCCCTCAAA
AAGCTAATGTAATTATATTTGTGCCAATAAAAACAAGATATGACCTATAGAATACAAGTATTTCCCCTTC
GAACATCCCCACAAGTAGACTTTGGATTTGTCTTCTAACCAAAAGACTTACACACCTGCATACCTTACAT
CAAAAACTCGTTTATCGCTACATAAAACACCGGGATATATTTTTTATATACATACTTTTCAAATCGCGCG
CCCTCTTCATAATTCACCTCCACCACACCACGTTTCGTAGTTGCTCTTTCGCTGTCTCCCACCCGCTCTC
CGCAACACATTCACCTTTTGTTCGACGACCTTGGAGCGACTGTCGTTAGTTCCGCGCGATTCGGTTCGCT
CAAATGGTTCCGAGTGGTTCATTTCGTCTCAATAGAAATTAGTAATAAATATTTGTATGTACAATTTATT
TGCTCCAATATATTTGTATATATTTCCCTCACAGCTATATTTATTCTAATTTAATATTATGACTTTTTAA
GGTAATTTTTTGTGACCTGTTCGGAGTGATTAGCGTTACAATTTGAACTGAAAGTGACATCCAGTGTTTG
TTCCTTGTGTAGATGCATCTCAAAAAAATGGTGGGCATAATAGTGTTGTTTATATATATCAAAAATAACA
ACTATAATAATAAGAATACATTTAATTTAGAAAATGCTTGGATTTCACTGGAACTAGGCTAGCATAACTT
CGTATAATGTATGCTATACGAAGTTATGCTAGCGGATCCAAGCTTGCATGCCTGCAGGTCGGAGTACTGT
CCTCCGAGCGGAGTACTGTCCTCCGAGCGGAGTACTGTCCTCCGAGCGGAGTACTGTCCTCCGAGCGGAG
TACTGTCCTCCGAGCGG
